>Addgene plasmid #221904 | pAcGFP-N1_CBPdIDR1 | addgene full sequence | sequence record 437441 | Addgene NGS Result
TAGTTATTAATAGTAATCAATTACGGGGTCATTAGTTCATAGCCCATATATGGAGTTCCGCGTTACATAA
CTTACGGTAAATGGCCCGCCTGGCTGACCGCCCAACGACCCCCGCCCATTGACGTCAATAATGACGTATG
TTCCCATAGTAACGCCAATAGGGACTTTCCATTGACGTCAATGGGTGGAGTATTTACGGTAAACTGCCCA
CTTGGCAGTACATCAAGTGTATCATATGCCAAGTACGCCCCCTATTGACGTCAATGACGGTAAATGGCCC
GCCTGGCATTATGCCCAGTACATGACCTTATGGGACTTTCCTACTTGGCAGTACATCTACGTATTAGTCA
TCGCTATTACCATGGTGATGCGGTTTTGGCAGTACATCAATGGGCGTGGATAGCGGTTTGACTCACGGGG
ATTTCCAAGTCTCCACCCCATTGACGTCAATGGGAGTTTGTTTTGGCACCAAAATCAACGGGACTTTCCA
AAATGTCGTAACAACTCCGCCCCATTGACGCAAATGGGCGGTAGGCGTGTACGGTGGGAGGTCTATATAA
GCAGAGCTGGTTTAGTGAACCGTCAGATCCGCTAGCGCTACCGGACTCAGATCTCGAGCTCAAGCTTCGA
ATTCTGCAGTCGACGGTACCGCGGGCCCGGGATCCAATGGCTGAGAACTTGCTGGACGGACCGCCCAACC
CCAAAAGAGCCAAACTCAGCTCGCCCGGTTTCTCGGCGAATGACAGCACAGATTTTGGATCATTGTTTGA
CTTGGAAAATGATCTTCCTGATGAGCTGATACCCAATGGAGGAGAATTAGGCCTTTTAAACAGTGGGAAC
CTTGTTCCAGATGCTGCTTCCAAACATAAACAACTGTCGTGCATGAATGCTAACTTTAACCAGACCCACC
CAGGCCTCCTCAATAGTAACTCTGGCCATAGCTTAATTAATCAGGCTTCACAAGGGCAGGCGCAAGTCAT
GAATGGATCTCTTGGGGCTGCTGGCAGAGGAAGGGGAGCTGGAATGCCGTACCCTACTCCAGCCATGCAG
GGCGCCTCGAGCAGCGTGCTGGCTGAGACCCTAACGCAGGTTTCCCCGCAAATGACTGGTCACGCGGGAC
TGAACACCGCACAGGCAGGAGGCATGGCCAAGATGGGAATAACTGGGAACACAAGTCCATTTGGACAGCC
CTTTAGTCAAGCTGGAGGGCAGCCAATGGGAGCCACTGGAGTGAACCCCCAGTTAGCCAGCAAACAGAGC
ATGGTCAACAGTTTGCCCACCTTCCCTACAGATATCAAGAATACTTCAGTCACCAACGTGCCAAATATGT
CTCAGATGCAAACATCAGTGGGAATTGTACCCACACAAGCAATTGCAACAGGCCCCACTGCAGATCCTGA
AAAACGCAAACTGATACAGCAGCAGCTGGTTCTACTGCTTCATGCTCATAAGTGTCAGAGACGAGAGCAA
GCAAACGGAGAGGTTCGGGCCTGCTCGCTCCCGCATTGTCGAACCATGAAAAACGTTTTGAATCACATGA
CGCATTGTCAGGCTGGGAAAGCCTGCCAAGTTGCCCATTGTGCATCTTCACGACAAATCATCTCTCATTG
GAAGAACTGCACACGACATGACTGTCCTGTTTGCCTCCCTTTGAAAAATGCCAGTGACAAGCGAAACCAA
CAAACCATCCTGGGGTCTCCAGCTAGTGGAATTCAAAACACAATTGGTTCTGTTGGCACAGGGCAACAGA
ATGCCACTTCTTTAAGTAACCCAAATCCCATAGACCCCAGCTCCATGCAGCGAGCCTATGCTGCTCTCGG
ACTCCCCTACATGAACCAGCCCCAGACGCAGCTGCAGCCTCAGGTTCCTGGCCAGCAACCAGCACAGCCT
CAAACCCACCAGCAGATGAGGACTCTCAACCCCCTGGGAAATAATCCAATGAACATTCCAGCAGGAGGAA
TAACAACAGATCAGCAGCCCCCAAACTTGATTTCAGAATCAGCTCTTCCGACTTCCCTGGGGGCCACAAA
CCCACTGATGAACGATGGCTCCAACTCTGGTAACATTGGAACCCTCAGCACTATACCAACAGCAGCTCCT
CCTTCTAGCACCGGTGTAAGGAAAGGCTGGCACGAACATGTCACTCAGGACCTGCGGAGCCATCTAGTGC
ATAAACTCGTCCAAGCCATCTTCCCAACACCTGATCCCGCAGCTCTAAAGGATCGCCGCATGGAAAACCT
GGTAGCCTATGCTAAGAAAGTGGAAGGGGACATGTACGAGTCTGCCAACAGCAGGGATGAATATTATCAC
TTATTAGCAGAGAAAATCTACAAGATACAAAAAGAACTAGAAGAAAAACGGAGGTCGCGTTTACATAAAC
AAGGCATCTTGGGGAACCAGCCAGCCTTACCAGCCCCGGGGGCTCAGCCCCCTGTGATTCCACAGGCACA
ACCTGTGAGACCTCCAAATGGACCCCTGTCCCTGCCAGTGAATCGCATGCAAGTTTCTCAAGGGATGAAT
TCATTTAACCCCATGTCCTTGGGGAACGTCCAGTTGCCACAAGCACCCATGGGACCTCGTGCAGCCTCCC
CAATGAACCACTCTGTCCAGATGAACAGCATGGGCTCAGTGCCAGGGATGGCCATTTCTCCTTCCCGAAT
GCCTCAGCCTCCGAACATGATGGGTGCACACACCAACAACATGATGGCCCAGGCGCCCGCTCAGAGCCAG
TTTCTGCCACAGAACCAGTTCCCGTCATCCAGCGGGGCGATGAGTGTGGGCATGGGGCAGCCGCCAGCCC
AAACAGGCGTGTCACAGGGACAGGTGCCTGGTGCTGCTCTTCCTAACCCTCTCAACATGCTGGGGCCTCA
GGCCAGCCAGCTACCTTGCCCTCCAGTGACACAGTCACCACTGCACCCAACACCGCCTCCTGCTTCCACG
GCTGCTGGCATGCCATCTCTCCAGCACACGACACCACCTGGGATGACTCCTCCCCAGCCAGCAGCTCCCA
CTCAGCCATCAACTCCTGTGTCGTCTTCCGGGCAGACTCCCACCCCGACTCCTGGCTCAGTGCCCAGTGC
TACCCAAACCCAGAGCACCCCTACAGTCCAGGCAGCAGCCCAGGCCCAGGTGACCCCGCAGCCTCAAACC
CCAGTTCAGCCCCCGTCTGTGGCTACCCCTCAGTCATCGCAGCAACAGCCGACGCCTGTGCACGCCCAGC
CTCCTGGCACACCGCTTTCCCAGGCAGCAGCCAGCATTGATAACAGAGTCCCTACCCCCTCCTCGGTGGC
CAGCGCAGAAACCAATTCCCAGCAGCCAGGACCTGACGTACCTGTGCTGGAAATGAAGACGGAGACCCAA
GCAGAGGACACTGAGCCCGATCCTGGTGAATCCAAAGGGGAGCCCAGGTCTGAGATGATGGAGGAGGATT
TGCAAGGAGCTTCCCAAGTTAAAGAAGAAACAGACATAGCAGAGCAGAAATCAGAACCAATGGAAGTGGA
TGAAAAGAAACCTGAAGTGAAAGTAGAAGTTAAAGAGGAAGAAGAGAGTAGCAGTAACGGCACAGCCTCT
CAGTCAACATCTCCTTCGCAGCCGCGCAAAAAAATCTTTAAACCAGAGGAGTTACGCCAGGCCCTCATGC
CAACCCTAGAAGCACTGTATCGACAGGACCCAGAGTCATTACCTTTCCGGCAGCCTGTAGATCCCCAGCT
CCTCGGAATTCCAGACTATTTTGACATCGTAAAGAATCCCATGGACCTCTCCACCATCAAGCGGAAGCTG
GACACAGGGCAATACCAAGAGCCCTGGCAGTACGTGGACGACGTCTGGCTCATGTTCAACAATGCCTGGC
TCTATAATCGCAAGACATCCCGAGTCTATAAGTTTTGCAGTAAGCTTGCAGAGGTCTTTGAGCAGGAAAT
TGACCCTGTCATGCAGTCCCTTGGATATTGCTGTGGACGCAAGTATGAGTTTTCCCCACAGACTTTGTGC
TGCTATGGGAAGCAGCTGTGTACCATTCCTCGCGATGCTGCCTACTACAGCTATCAGAATAGGTATCATT
TCTGTGAGAAGTGTTTCACAGAGATCCAGGGCGAGAATGTGACCCTGGGTGACGACCCTTCACAGCCCCA
GACGACAATTTCAAAGGATCAGTTTGAAAAGAAGAAAAATGATACCTTAGACCCCGAACCTTTCGTTGAT
TGCAAGGAGTGTGGCCGGAAGATGCATCAGATTTGCGTTCTGCACTATGACATCATTTGGCCTTCAGGTT
TTGTGTGCGACAACTGCTTGAAGAAAACTGGCAGACCTCGAAAAGAAAACAAATTCAGTGCTAAGAGGCT
GCAGACCACAAGACTGGGAAACCACTTGGAAGACCGAGTGAACAAATTTTTGCGGCGCCAGAATCACCCT
GAAGCCGGGGAGGTTTTTGTCCGAGTGGTGGCCAGCTCAGACAAGACGGTGGAGGTCAAGCCCGGGATGA
AGTCACGGTTTGTGGATTCTGGGGAAATGTCTGAATCTTTCCCATATCGAACCAAAGCTCTGTTTGCTTT
TGAGGAAATTGACGGCGTGGATGTCTGCTTTTTTGGAATGCACGTCCAAGAATACGGCTCTGATTGCCCC
CCTCCAAACACGAGGCGTGTGTACATTTCTTATCTGGATAGTATTCATTTCTTCCGGCCACGTTGCCTCC
GCACAGCCGTTTACCATGAGATCCTTATTGGATATTTAGAGTATGTGAAGAAATTAGGGTATGTGACAGG
GCACATCTGGGCCTGTCCTCCAAGTGAAGGAGATGATTACATCTTCCATTGCCACCCACCTGATCAAAAA
ATACCCAAGCCAAAACGACTGCAGGAGTGGTACAAAAAGATGCTGGACAAGGCGTTTGCAGAGCGGATCA
TCCATGACTACAAGGATATTTTCAAACAAGCAACTGAAGACAGGCTCACCAGTGCCAAGGAACTGCCCTA
TTTTGAAGGTGATTTCTGGCCCAATGTGTTAGAAGAGAGCATTAAGGAACTAGAACAAGAAGAAGAGGAG
AGGAAAAAGGAAGAGAGCACTGCAGCCAGTGAAACCACTGAGGGCAGTCAGGGCGACAGCAAGAATGCCA
AGAAGAAGAACAACAAGAAAACCAACAAGAACAAAAGCAGCATCAGCCGCGCCAACAAGAAGAAGCCCAG
CATGCCCAACGTGTCCAATGACCTGTCCCAGAAGCTGTATGCCACCATGGAGAAGCACAAGGAGGTCTTC
TTCGTGATCCACCTGCACGCTGGGCCTGTCATCAACACCCTGCCCCCCATCGTCGACCCCGACCCCCTGC
TCAGCTGTGACCTCATGGATGGGCGCGACGCCTTCCTCACCCTCGCCAGAGACAAGCACTGGGAGTTCTC
CTCCTTGCGCCGCTCCAAGTGGTCCACGCTCTGCATGCTGGTGGAGCTGCACACCCAGGGCCAGGACCGC
TTTGTCTACACCTGCAACGAGTGCAAGCACCACGTGGAGACGCGCTGGCACTGCACTGTGTGCGAGGACT
ACGACCTCTGCATCAACTGCTATAACACGAAGAGCCATGCCCATAAGATGGTGAAGTGGGGGCTGGGCCT
GGATGACGAGGGCAGCAGCCAGGGCGAGCCACAGTCAAAGAGCCCCCAGGAGTCACGCCGGCTGAGCATC
CAGCGCTGCATCCAGTCGCTGGTGCACGCGTGCCAGTGCCGCAACGCCAACTGCTCGCTGCCATCCTGCC
AGAAGATGAAGCGGGTGGTGCAGCACACCAAGGGCTGCAAACGCAAGACCAACGGGGGCTGCCCGGTGTG
CAAGCAGCTCATCGCCCTCTGCTGCTACCACGCCAAGCACTGCCAAGAAAACAAATGCCCCGTGCCCTTC
TGCCTCAACATCAAACACAAGCTCCGCCAGCAGCAGATCCAGCACCGCCTGCAGCAGGCCCAGCTCATGC
GCCGGCGGATGGCCACCATGAACACCCGCAACGTGCCTCAGCAGAGTCTGCCTTCTCCTACCTCAGCACC
GCCCGGGACCCCCACACAGCAGCCCAGCACACCCCAGACGCCGCAGCCCCCTGCCCAGCCCCAACCCTCA
CCCGTGAGCATGTCACCAGCTGGCTTCCCCAGCGTGGCCCGGACTCAGCCCCCCACCACGGTGTCCACAG
GGAAGCCTACCAGCCAGGTGCCGGCCCCCCCACCCCCGGCCCAGCCCCCTCCTGCAGCGGTGGAAGCGGC
TCGGCAGATCGAGCGTGAGGCCCAGCAGCAGCAGCACCTGTACCGGGTGAACATCAACAACAGCATGCCC
CCAGGACGCACGGGCATGGGGACCCCGGGGAGCCAGATGGCCCCCGTGAGCCTGAATGTGCCCCGACCCA
ACCAGGTGAGCGGGCCCGTCATGCCCAGCATGCCTCCCGGGCAGTGGCAGCAGGCGCCCCTTCCCCAGCA
GCAGCCCATGCCAGGCTTGCCCAGGCCTGTGATATCCATGCAGGCCCAGGCGGCCGTGGCTGGGCCCCGG
ATGCCCAGCGTGCAGCCACCCAGGAGCATCTCACCCAGCGCTCTGCAAGACCTGCTGCGGACCCTGAAGT
CGCCCAGCTCCCCTCAGCAGCAACAGCAGGTGCTGAACATTCTCAAATCAAACCCGCAGCTAATGGCAGC
TTTCATCAAACAGCGCACAGCCAAGTACGTGGCCAATCAGCCCGGCATGCAGCCCCAGCCTGGCCTCCAG
TCCCAGCCCGGCATGCAACCCCAGCCTGGCATGCACCAGCAGCCCAGCCTGCAGAACCTGAATGCCATGC
AGGCTGGCGTGCCGCGGCCCGGTGTGCCTCCACAGCAGCAGGCGATGGGAGGCCTGAACCCCCAGGGCCA
GGCCTTGAACATCATGAACCCAGGACACAACCCCAACATGGCGAGTATGAATCCACAGTACCGAGAAATG
TTACGGAGGCAGCTGCTGCAGCAGCAGCAGCAACAGCAGCAGCAACAACAGCAGCAACAGCAGCAGCAGC
AAGGGAGTGCCGGCATGGCTGGGGGCATGGCGGGGCACGGCCAGTTCCAGCAGCCTCAAGGACCCGGAGG
CTACCCACCGGCCATGCAGCAGCAGCAGCGCATGCAGCAGCATCTCCCCCTCCAGGGCAGCTCCATGGGC
CAGATGGCGGCTCAGATGGGACAGCTTGGCCAGATGGGGCAGCCGGGGCTGGGGGCAGACAGCACCCCCA
ACATCCAGCAAGCCCTGCAGCAGCGGATTCTGCAGCAACAGCAGATGAAGCAGCAGATTGGGTCCCCAGG
CCAGCCGAACCCCATGAGCCCCCAGCAACACATGCTCTCAGGACAGCCACAGGCCTCGCATCTCCCTGGC
CAGCAGATCGCCACGTCCCTTAGTAACCAGGTGCGGTCTCCAGCCCCTGTCCAGTCTCCACGGCCCCAGT
CCCAGCCTCCACATTCCAGCCCGTCACCACGGATACAGCCCCAGCCTTCGCCACACCACGTCTCACCCCA
GACTGGTTCCCCCCACCCCGGACTCGCAGTCACCATGGCCAGCTCCATAGATCAGGGACACTTGGGGAAC
CCCGAACAGAGTGCAATGCTCCCCCAGCTGAACACCCCCAGCAGGAGTGCGCTGTCCAGCGAACTGTCCC
TGGTCGGGGACACCACGGGGGACACGCTAGAGAAGTTTGTGGAGGGCTTGCCGGTCATGGTGAGCAAGGG
CGCCGAGCTGTTCACCGGCATCGTGCCCATCCTGATCGAGCTGAATGGCGATGTGAATGGCCACAAGTTC
AGCGTGAGCGGCGAGGGCGAGGGCGATGCCACCTACGGCAAGCTGACCCTGAAGTTCATCTGCACCACCG
GCAAGCTGCCTGTGCCCTGGCCCACCCTGGTGACCACCCTGAGCTACGGCGTGCAGTGCTTCTCACGCTA
CCCCGATCACATGAAGCAGCACGACTTCTTCAAGAGCGCCATGCCTGAGGGCTACATCCAGGAGCGCACC
ATCTTCTTCGAGGATGACGGCAACTACAAGTCGCGCGCCGAGGTGAAGTTCGAGGGCGATACCCTGGTGA
ATCGCATCGAGCTGACCGGCACCGATTTCAAGGAGGATGGCAACATCCTGGGCAATAAGATGGAGTACAA
CTACAACGCCCACAATGTGTACATCATGACCGACAAGGCCAAGAATGGCATCAAGGTGAACTTCAAGATC
CGCCACAACATCGAGGATGGCAGCGTGCAGCTGGCCGACCACTACCAGCAGAATACCCCCATCGGCGATG
GCCCTGTGCTGCTGCCCGATAACCACTACCTGTCCACCCAGAGCGCCCTGTCCAAGGACCCCAACGAGAA
GCGCGATCACATGATCTACTTCGGCTTCGTGACCGCCGCCGCCATCACCCACGGCATGGATGAGCTGTAC
AAGTGAGCGGCCGCGACTCTAGATCATAATCAGCCATACCACATTTGTAGAGGTTTTACTTGCTTTAAAA
AACCTCCCACACCTCCCCCTGAACCTGAAACATAAAATGAATGCAATTGTTGTTGTTAACTTGTTTATTG
CAGCTTATAATGGTTACAAATAAAGCAATAGCATCACAAATTTCACAAATAAAGCATTTTTTTCACTGCA
TTCTAGTTGTGGTTTGTCCAAACTCATCAATGTATCTTAAGGCGTAAATTGTAAGCGTTAATATTTTGTT
AAAATTCGCGTTAAATTTTTGTTAAATCAGCTCATTTTTTAACCAATAGGCCGAAATCGGCAAAATCCCT
TATAAATCAAAAGAATAGACCGAGATAGGGT
[37 nt withheld, positions 8782-8818]
AAAGAACGTGGACTCCAACGTCAAAGG
[49 nt withheld, positions 8846-8894]
T
[91 nt withheld, positions 8896-8986]
G
[124 nt withheld, positions 8988-9111]
CAGGTGGCACTTTTCGGGGAAATGTGCGCGGAACCCCTATTTGTTTATTTTTCTAAATACATTCAAATAT
GTATCCGCTCATGAGACAATAACCCTGATAAATGCTTCAATAATATTGAAAAAGGAAGAGTCCTGAGGCG
GAAAGAACCAGCTGTGGAATGTGTGTCAGTTAGGGTGTGGAAAGTCCCCAGGCTCCCCAGCAGGCAGAAG
TATGCAAAGCATGCATCTCAATTAGTCAGCAACCAGGTGTGGAAAGTCCCCAGGCTCCCCAGCAGGCAGA
AGTATGCAAAGCATGCATCTCAATTAGTCAGCAACCATAGTCCCGCCCCTAACTCCGCCCATCCCGCCCC
TAACTCCGCCCAGTTCCGCCCATTCTCCGCCCCATGGCTGACTAATTTTTTTTATTTATGCAGAGGCCGA
GGCCGCCTCGGCCTCTGAGCTATTCCAGAAGTAGTGAGGAGGCTTTTTTGGAGGCCTAGGCTTTTGCAAA
GATCGATCAAGAGACAGGATGAGGATCGTTTCGCATGATTGAACAAGATGGATTGCACGCAGGTTCTCCG
GCCGCTTGGGTGGAGAGGCTATTCGGCTATGACTGGGCACAACAGACAATCGGCTGCTCTGATGCCGCCG
TGTTCCGGCTGTCAGCGCAGGGGCGCCCGGTTCTTTTTGTCAAGACCGACCTGTCCGGTGCCCTGAATGA
ACTGCAAGACGAGGCAGCGCGGCTATCGTGGCTGGCCACGACGGGCGTTCCTTGCGCAGCTGTGCTCGAC
GTTGTCACTGAAGCGGGAAGGGACTGGCTGCTATTGGGCGAAGTGCCGGGGCAGGATCTCCTGTCATCTC
ACCTTGCTCCTGCCGAGAAAGTATCCATCATGGCTGATGCAATGCGGCGGCTGCATACGCTTGATCCGGC
TACCTGCCCATTCGACCACCAAGCGAAACATCGCATCGAGCGAGCACGTACTCGGATGGAAGCCGGTCTT
GTCGATCAGGATGATCTGGACGAAGAGCATCAGGGGCTCGCGCCAGCCGAACTGTTCGCCAGGCTCAAGG
CGAGCATGCCCGACGGCGAGGATCTCGTCGTGACCCATGGCGATGCCTGCTTGCCGAATATCATGGTGGA
AAATGGCCGCTTTTCTGGATTCATCGACTGTGGCCGGCTGGGTGTGGCGGACCGCTATCAGGACATAGCG
TTGGCTACCCGTGATATTGCTGAAGAGCTTGGCGGCGAATGGGCTGACCGCTTCCTCGTGCTTTACGGTA
TCGCCGCTCCCGATTCGCAGCGCATCGCCTTCTATCGCCTTCTTGACGAGTTCTTCTGAGCGGGACTCTG
GGGTTCGAAATGACCGACCAAGCGACGCCCAACCTGCCATCACGAGATTTCGATTCCACCGCCGCCTTCT
ATGAAAGGTTGGGCTTCGGAATCGTTTTCCGGGACGCCGGCTGGATGATCCTCCAGCGCGGGGATCTCAT
GCTGGAGTTCTTCGCCCACCCTAGGGGGAGGCTAACTGAAACACGGAAGGAGACAATACCGGAAGGAACC
CGCGCTATGACGGCAATAAAAAGACAGAATAAAACGCACGGTGTTGGGTCGTTTGTTCATAAACGCGGGG
TTCGGTCCCAGGGCTGGCACTCTGTCGATACCCCACCGAGACCCCATTGGGGCCAATACGCCCGCGTTTC
TTCCTTTTCCCCACCCCACCCCCCAAGTTCGGGTGAAGGCCCAGGGCTCGCAGCCAACGTCGGGGCGGCA
GGCCCTGCCATAGCCTCAGGTTACTCATATATACTTTAGATTGATTTAAAACTTCATTTTTAATTTAAAA
GGATCTAGGTGAAGATCCTTTTTGATAATCTCATGACCAAAATCCCTTAACGTGAGTTTTCGTTCCACTG
AGCGTCAGACCCCGTAGAAAAGATCAAAGGATCTTCTTGAGATCCTTTTTTTCTGCGCGTAATCTGCTGC
TTGCAAACAAAAAAACCACCGCTACCAGCGGTGGTTTGTTTGCCGGATCAAGAGCTACCAACTCTTTTTC
CGAAGGTAACTGGCTTCAGCAGAGCGCAGATACCAAATACTGTTCTTCTAGTGTAGCCGTAGTTAGGCCA
CCACTTCAAGAACTCTGTAGCACCGCCTACATACCTCGCTCTGCTAATCCTGTTACCAGTGGCTGCTGCC
AGTGGCGATAAGTCGTGTCTTACCGGGTTGGACTCAAGACGATAGTTACCGGATAAGGCGCAGCGGTCGG
GCTGAACGGGGGGTTCGTGCACACAGCCCAGCTTGGAGCGAACGACCTACACCGAACTGAGATACCTACA
GCGTGAGCTATGAGAAAGCGCCACGCTTCCCGAAGGGAGAAAGGCGGACAGGTATCCGGTAAGCGGCAGG
GTCGGAACAGGAGAGCGCACGAGGGAGCTTCCAGGGGGAAACGCCTGGTATCTTTATAGTCCTGTCGGGT
TTCGCCACCTCTGACTTGAGCGTCGATTTTTGTGATGCTCGTCAGGGGGGCGGAGCCTATGGAAAAACGC
CAGCAACGCGGCCTTTTTACGGTTCCTGGCCTTTTGCTGGCCTTTTGCTCACATGTTCTTTCCTGCGTTA
TCCCCTGATTCTGTGGATAACCGTATTACCGCCATGCAT
Features (pLannotate 1.2.2; 14 found; start..end, strand, type, name):
     61..364     +  enhancer       CMV enhancer: human cytomegalovirus immediate early enhancer
    365..568     +  promoter       CMV promoter: human cytomegalovirus (CMV) immediate early promoter
    609..665     +  misc_feature   MCS: multiple cloning site
    667..7680    +  CDS            CREBBP: CBP_HUMAN - Also known as CBP. Experimental evidence at protein level: Swiss-Prot protein existence level 1. Acetylates histones, giving a specific tag for transcriptional activation (PubMed:24616510). Also acetylates non- histone proteins, like DDX21, FBL, IRF2, MAFG, NCOA3, POLR1E/PAF53 and FOXO1 (PubMed:10490106, PubMed:11154691, PubMed:12738767, PubMed:12929931, PubMed:9707565, PubMed:24207024, PubMed:28790157, PubMed:30540930). Binds specifically to phosphorylated CREB and enhances its transcriptional activity toward cAMP-responsive genes. Acts as a coactivator of ALX1. Acts as a circadia
   7687..8406    +  CDS            AcGFP1: Aequorea coerulescens GFP mammalian codon-optimized
   8422..8505    +  CDS            large T antigen (fragment): large T antigen from SV40 (simian virus 40)
   8528..8649    +  polyA_signal   SV40 poly(A) signal: SV40 polyadenylation signal
   8683..9111    -  rep_origin     f1 ori (sequence partly withheld): f1 bacteriophage origin of replication; arrow indicates direction of (+) strand synthesis
   9138..9242    +  promoter       AmpR promoter: bla
   9244..9601    +  promoter       SV40 promoter: SV40 enhancer and early promoter
   9636..10430   +  CDS            NeoR/KanR: aminoglycoside phosphotransferase from Tn5; aph(3')-II (or nptII); confers resistance to neomycin, kanamycin, and G418 (Geneticin®)
  10451..10603   +  CDS            ble (fragment): BLE_KLEPN - Experimental evidence at protein level: Swiss-Prot protein existence level 1. Binding protein with a strong affinity to the bleomycin family of antibiotics. Binds to CL990; an antimitotic-antibiotic compound. From Klebsiella pneumoniae.
  10662..10709   +  polyA_signal   HSV TK poly(A) signal: herpes simplex virus thymidine kinase polyadenylation signal (Cole and Stacy, 1985)
  11038..11626   +  rep_origin     ori: high-copy-number ColE1/pMB1/pBR322/pUC origin of replication
