[The description below was written by a language model from this plasmid's Addgene catalogue record and pLannotate feature annotations shown in this document.]
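Description:
pAcGFP-N1_CBPdIDR1 is a mammalian expression plasmid built on the Clontech pAcGFP-N1 backbone for transient production of a GFP-tagged deletion mutant of human CREB-binding protein (CBP, gene CREBBP). The sequenced construct is about 11.7 kb. It is maintained in E. coli at high copy through a ColE1/pUC-type origin and selected with kanamycin. It also carries an f1 phage origin, a standard backbone element for single-stranded DNA production.

The expression cassette is driven by the human cytomegalovirus immediate-early enhancer and promoter, which give strong constitutive transcription in most mammalian cell lines. Downstream of the residual multiple cloning site lies the roughly 7 kb CBP coding sequence, inserted by Gibson assembly and lacking the first intrinsically disordered region (IDR1, amino acids 72–175). It is followed almost immediately by AcGFP1, the mammalian codon-optimised Aequorea coerulescens green fluorescent protein, so the tag sits at the C terminus of CBP. An SV40 polyadenylation signal terminates the transcript. The short "large T antigen" fragment annotated just before it is most likely a sequence match within the SV40-derived 3′ region rather than an intended coding element.

The Tn5 NeoR/KanR gene sits behind both a bacterial bla promoter and the SV40 enhancer/early promoter and ends in an HSV TK polyadenylation signal. It therefore confers kanamycin resistance in bacteria and could support G418 selection in mammalian cells, although the stated purpose is transient expression. The small ble fragment next to it appears to be a remnant of the Tn5 region.

CBP is a histone and non-histone acetyltransferase and transcriptional coactivator. This construct lets users visualise the IDR1-deleted protein in cells and examine how that disordered region contributes to CBP function, consistent with the associated study of how CBP IDRs regulate acetylation and gene expression.
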