Addgene plasmid #221904: pAcGFP-N1_CBPdIDR1
Purpose: Transient expression of GFP-tagged CBPdeltaIDR1 in mammalian cells
Depositing lab: Daniel Bose. Depositing organization: University of Sheffield. Publication: CBP-IDRs regulate acetylation and gene expression. Gelder KL, Carruthers NA, Gilbert G, Harrison LJ, Evans BV, Evans TI, Ball SS, Dunning M, Craggs TD, Twelvetrees AE, Bose DA. Cell Rep. 2026 Mar 12;45(3):117109. doi: 10.1016/j.celrep.2026.117109. PubMed 41824454.
Backbone
  Vector backbone: pAcGFP-N1
  Backbone manufacturer: Clontech
  Backbone size w/o insert (bp): 4726
  Vector type: Mammalian Expression
Growth in bacteria
  Bacterial resistance: Kanamycin, 50 μg/mL
  Growth temperature: 37°C
  Growth strain: DH5alpha
  Copy number: High Copy
Gene/Insert
  Gene/Insert name: CBPdeltaIDR1 (alt name: CREB binding protein)
  Species: H. sapiens (human)
  Insert size (bp): 7000
  Mutation: deletion of IDR1 (aa 72-175)
  Entrez Gene: CREBBP (a.k.a. CBP, KAT3A, MKHK1, RSTS, RSTS1)
  Tag / fusion protein: GFP (C terminal on insert)
  Cloning method: Gibson Cloning
Terms and licenses: Academic/Nonprofit Terms; Industry Terms: Not Available to Industry
How to cite: pAcGFP-N1_CBPdIDR1 was a gift from Daniel Bose (Addgene plasmid # 221904 ; http://n2t.net/addgene:221904 ; RRID:Addgene_221904)
